Addgene plasmid #18896: pET3a-Ub-D77
Depositing lab: Cecile Pickart. Depositing organization: Johns Hopkins University and School of Medicine. Publication: Ubiquitin chain synthesis. Raasi S, Pickart CM. Methods Mol Biol. 2005;301:47-55. doi: 10.1385/1-59259-895-1:047. PubMed 15917625.
Backbone
  Vector backbone: pET3a
  Backbone size w/o insert (bp): 4600
  Vector type: Bacterial Expression
Growth in bacteria
  Bacterial resistance: Ampicillin, 100 μg/mL
  Growth temperature: 37°C
  Growth strain: DH5alpha
  Growth instructions: BL21pJY2
  Copy number: Low Copy
Gene/Insert
  Gene/Insert name: Ubiquitin-D77 (alt name: UBC)
  Species: H. sapiens (human)
  Mutation: Aspartate residue is added to the C-terminus of the insert
  Entrez Gene: UBC (a.k.a. HMG20)
  Cloning method: Restriction Enzyme; 5′ cloning site NdeI (unknown if destroyed); 3′ cloning site BamHI (unknown if destroyed)
  Sequencing primers: 5′ T7; 3′ T7
Resource information
  A portion of this plasmid was derived from a plasmid made by: Piotrowski J. has constructed this plasmid.
Terms and licenses: Academic/Nonprofit Terms; Industry Terms: Not Available to Industry
Depositor comments: Piotrowski J, Beal R, Hoffman L, Wilkinson KD, Cohen RE, Pickart CM. J Biol Chem. 1997 Sep 19;272(38):23712-21.
How to cite: pET3a-Ub-D77 was a gift from Cecile Pickart (Addgene plasmid # 18896 ; http://n2t.net/addgene:18896 ; RRID:Addgene_18896)
