[The description below was written by a language model from this plasmid's Addgene catalogue record.]
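Description:
pET3a-Ub-D77 is a bacterial expression plasmid built on the pET3a backbone (about 4.6 kb without the insert) for producing a modified human ubiquitin in E. coli. It is selected with ampicillin and is recorded as low copy. No feature table accompanies the record, so regulatory elements are not itemised. pET3a is, however, a standard T7-based expression vector in which the insert lies downstream of a T7 promoter, and the use of T7 sequencing primers on both sides of the insert fits this. Such vectors are maintained in a cloning strain and expressed in a host that supplies T7 RNA polymerase. The record lists DH5alpha for propagation and mentions a BL21-type strain carrying a helper plasmid.

The insert, cloned between NdeI and BamHI sites, is a ubiquitin coding sequence linked to the human UBC gene, with one extra aspartate residue added to the C-terminus to give position 77 (hence "D77"). No affinity tag or fusion partner is recorded. Ubiquitin conjugation requires a free C-terminal glycine at position 76, so the added residue is generally understood to block the C-terminus. Ub-D77 therefore cannot be activated and donated to another molecule, though its lysine residues can still accept ubiquitin.

The associated publication concerns ubiquitin chain synthesis, which suggests the protein serves as a C-terminally blocked building block for the controlled enzymatic assembly of polyubiquitin chains of defined length and linkage in vitro. The record does not state the details of how it is used.
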