>Addgene plasmid #18896 | pET3a-Ub-D77 | addgene partial sequence | sequence record 24765 | 18896 sequence with T7
CAGGTTCNTCTGATATTTTGTTTACTTTAAGAAGGAGATATACATATGCAGATCTTCGTCAAGACGTTAA
CCGGTAAAACCATAACTCTAGAAGTTGAACCATCCGATACCATCGAAAACGTTAAGGCTAAAATTCAAGA
CAAGGAAGGCATTCCACCTGATCAACAAAGATTGATCTTTGCCGGTAAGCAGCTCGAGGACGGTAGAACG
CTGTCTGATTACAACATTCAGAAGGAGTCGACCTTACATCTTGTCTTAAGACTAAGAGGTGGTGACTGAG
GATCCGGCTGCTAACAAAGCCCGAAAGGAAGCTGAGTTGGCTGCTGCCACCGCTGAGCAATAACTAGCAT
AACCCCTTGGGGCCTCTAAACGGGTCTTGAGGGGTTTTTTGCTGAAAGGAGGAACTATATCCGGATATCC
ACAGGACGGGTGTGGTCGCCATGATCGCGTAGTCGATAGTGGCTCCAAGTAGCGAAGCGAGCAGGACTGG
GCGGCGGCCAAAGCGGTCGGACAGTGCTCCGAGAACGGGTGCGCATAGAAATTGCATCAACGCATATAGC
GCTAGCAGCACGCCATAGTGACTGGCGATGCTGTCGGAATGGACGATATCCCGCAAGAGGCCCGGCAGTA
CCGGCATAACCAAGCCTATGCCTACACNCTCCAGGGTGACGGTGCCGAGGATGACGATGAGCCNNTTGTT
AGATTTCNTACACNGCTGCCTGACTGCGTTAGCCATTTAACTGTGATAACTACCGCATTAAAGCTTATCG
ATGATAAGCTGTCAACATGAGATTCTTGAAACGAAGGGCTCGTGATCGCTATTTATAGGTANGNCTGATA
TATGGTTCTANACTCAGTG
