>Addgene plasmid #18896 | pET3a-Ub-D77 | addgene partial sequence | sequence record 24766 | T7-term
GCANNCTCCTTTCGGGCTTTGTTAGCAGCCGGATCCTCAGTCACCACCTCTTAGTCTTAAGACAAGATGT
AAGGTCGACTCCTTCTGAATGTTGTAATCAGACAGCGTTCTACCGTCCTCGAGCTGCTTACCGGCAAAGA
TCAATCTTTGTTGATCAGGTGGAATGCCTTCCTTGTCTTGAATTTTAGCCTTAACGTTTTCGATGGTATC
GGATGGTTCAACTTCTAGAGTTATGGTTTTACCGGTTAACGTCTTGACGAAGATCTGCATATGTATATCT
CCTTCTTAAAGTTAAACAAAATTATTTCTAGAGGGAAACCGTTGTGGTCTCCCTATAGTGAGTCGTATTA
ATTTCGCGGGATCGAGATCTCGATCCTCTACGCCGGACGCATCGTGGCCGGCATCACCGGCGCCACAGGT
GCGGTTGCTGGCGCCTATATCGCCGACATCACCGATGGGGAAGATCGGGCTCGCCACTTCGGGCTCATGA
GCGCTTGTTTCGGCGTGGGTATGGTGGCAGGCCCCGTGGCCGGGGGACTGTTGGGCGCCATCTCCTTGCA
TGCACCATTCCTTGCGGCGGCGGTGCTCAACGGCCTCAACCTACTACTGGGCTGCTTCCTAATGCAGGAG
TCGCATAAGGGAGAGCGTCGACCGATGCCCTTGAGAGCCTTCAACCCAGTCAGCTCCTTCCGGTGGGCGC
GGGGCATGACTATCGTCGCCGCACTTATGACTGTCTTCTTTATCATGCAACTCGTAGGACAGGTGCCGGC
AGCGCTCTGGGTCATTTTCGGCGAGGACCGCTTTCGCTGGAGCGCGACGATN
